Addgene plasmid #101841: glgA-
Purpose: deletes glgA locus
Depositing lab: Erin O'Shea. Depositing organization: Harvard University. Publication: Switching of metabolic programs in response to light availability is an essential function of the cyanobacterial circadian output pathway. Puszynska AM, O'Shea EK. Elife. 2017 Apr 21;6. pii: e23210. doi: 10.7554/eLife.23210. PubMed 28430105.
Backbone
  Vector backbone: pBR322
  Backbone size w/o insert (bp): 4400
  Total vector size (bp): 7400
  Vector type: Cloning vector
Growth in bacteria
  Bacterial resistance: Kanamycin, 50 μg/mL
  Growth temperature: 37°C
  Growth strain: DH5alpha
  Copy number: Unknown
Gene/Insert
  Gene/Insert name: Kanamycin casette (in place of glgA gene)
  Species: NA
  Insert size (bp): 3000
  Cloning method: Gibson Cloning
  Sequencing primers: 5′ -; 3′ -
Terms and licenses: Academic/Nonprofit Terms; Industry Terms: Not Available to Industry
How to cite: glgA- was a gift from Erin O'Shea (Addgene plasmid # 101841 ; http://n2t.net/addgene:101841 ; RRID:Addgene_101841)
