[The description below was written by a language model from this plasmid's Addgene catalogue record and pLannotate feature annotations shown in this document.]
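Description:
glgA- is a pBR322-based cloning vector of about 7.4 kb built to delete the glgA locus by replacing the gene with a kanamycin resistance cassette. The roughly 3 kb insert was assembled into the backbone by Gibson cloning. The associated publication concerns the cyanobacterial circadian output pathway, so the intended target is presumably a cyanobacterial chromosome, although the record lists the insert species as not applicable and names no host strain. Constructs of this kind usually carry the marker between stretches of genomic sequence from either side of the target gene, so that double homologous recombination swaps the gene for the cassette. The feature table does not annotate any such flanking homology. It does leave unannotated sequence on both sides of the KanR gene, which would be consistent with that design.

The annotated features are mostly standard pBR322 parts. These include the pMB1/ColE1-type origin of replication, the rop gene that keeps copy number low, the bom mobilisation region, and the AmpR (β-lactamase) gene with its promoter. The KanR coding sequence, an aph(3')-Ia aminoglycoside phosphotransferase, lies on the reverse strand, next to a short tnpM fragment that is probably carried over from the cassette's source. A fragment of the tet promoter sits upstream of the insert and a full-length TcR coding sequence lies downstream, which suggests the insert went in between the two and may have separated the tetracycline gene from its promoter. The catalogue lists kanamycin as the selection used for propagation in E. coli. The same marker would allow selection of recombinants carrying the glgA deletion.
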