Features (pLannotate 1.2.2; 10 found; start..end, strand, type, name):
    113..132     +  promoter       tet promoter (fragment): E. coli promoter for tetracycline efflux protein gene
   1166..1981    -  CDS            KanR: aminoglycoside phosphotransferase; aph(3')-Ia; confers resistance to kanamycin in bacteria or G418 (Geneticin®) in eukaryotes
   2248..2358    -  CDS            tnpM (fragment): TNPM_ECOLX - Protein predicted: Swiss-Prot protein existence level 4. This protein enhances the Tn21 transposition by activating expression of the transposase gene and decreases the resolution of the cointegrated DNA by suppressing expression of the resolvase gene. From Escherichia coli.
   3207..4397    +  CDS            TcR: tetracycline efflux protein; tet; confers resistance to tetracycline
   4639..5019    -  CDS            YPB1_ECOLX: Protein predicted: Swiss-Prot protein existence level 4. From Escherichia coli.
   5036..5227    +  CDS            rop: Rop protein, which maintains plasmids at low copy number; rop
   5329..5469    +  misc_feature   bom: basis of mobility region from pBR322
   5655..6243    -  rep_origin     ori: high-copy-number ColE1/pMB1/pBR322/pUC origin of replication
   6414..7274    -  CDS            AmpR: β-lactamase; bla; confers resistance to ampicillin, carbenicillin, and related antibiotics
   7275..7379    -  promoter       AmpR promoter: bla
>Addgene plasmid #101841 | glgA- | addgene full sequence | sequence record 197023 | Addgene NGS Result
CACATTTCCCCGAAAAGTGCCACCTGACGTCTAAGAAACCATTATTATCATGACATTAACCTATAAAAAT
AGGCGTATCACGAGGCCCTTTCGTCTTCAAGAATTCTCATGTTTGACAGCTTATCATCGATACTTGGCTG
ATGCCTTGGTTGAGATTGGTTTTGACCTGATCCACTAGCTGATCAACCTCACGATCGCTGCGGACATTAC
CCACAGCAACGACACGACCCAAAAACTGTTGGGTTGCCTGTGGAAATGCTGTCAAAAGTCGCTGCAGCCG
CCGCCGAATCAAGCGCAGATCCCGTTGGATGATTTGCTGGCGAGTCAGAGGGCGAGGCATAGCAACGAGA
GTTCAAGTCTGGGATCACCATAGCCTGTTGTTGGGTACGCCTCCCATCAGACCTATCAATGGTCAAGATT
CGCGACTGACAATTAGCATCTCAGCGCCAATCACCGGACTGCGAGCCAAGAGGCGATCGCGCTCATCTAC
GATTTCGAGGCGGCGGAAGCCTAGTTCCCGCACCTGCTGAAAGACCTCTTGCGCCAGTTGATCCTGCTGA
CTAGCCGCAAGGCTGCCCCAGCCGTCACTCAAGCGCAGACGGAGGCGGCTACCGACAAAGTTGGCCTCCA
CGCCCAAGATCAGCGCCTCACTATAGCGATCGCTAATCGCTGAGACTTCCGACTGGATCGCCTCAATCAG
GCGGGCATTGGGATCAATTTCCGTTGGCCGCGAGGGACGTGGCGGTTCCGGTGCTGGTTTTGGTGCGGGG
GGCGGCGTAACGGGAAGGGCTTTCGGCGGCGGCAATAAATCAGGAGCGGGCTGCGGTTCGACGGGCGTCA
CCACAGGTTCTGGCAGCCGCACTTGCAGTTTGGGCCAAGATAGCGGTTGTTGGCTCAGCCAGACTGCGAT
CGCGATCGCCAAGCCTGCGCCGACTAGACCCAGCCAGTCGCGCCCTTGCAAACGCCGATCGAGTTCAGGA
CGATCGCTGCCGATCGCTGCTTCTGCAGCTTGCAGTGCCACCAGTTGTTGCCGACTCCAGCGATTGAGCC
GCGACCAAACGGCCACCTGACTCGCGCGCCATGACCCTTGCAGCCGCTGCCAAAACCCCATAAGTGATCG
CCTCCTCCGACCCTGCCAGTGTTACAACCAATTAACCAATTCTGATTAGAAAAACTCATCGAGCATCAAA
TGAAACTGCAATTTATTCATATCAGGATTATCAATACCATATTTTTGAAAAAGCCGTTTCTGTAATGAAG
GAGAAAACTCACCGAGGCAGTTCCATAGGATGGCAAGATCCTGGTATCGGTCTGCGATTCCGACTCGTCC
AACATCAATACAACCTATTAATTTCCCCTCGTCAAAAATAAGGTTATCAAGTGAGAAATCACCATGAGTG
ACGACTGAATCCGGTGAGAATGGCAAAAGCTTATGCATTTCTTTCCAGACTTGTTCAACAGGCCAGCCAT
TACGCTCGTCATCAAAATCACTCGCATCAACCAAACCGTTATTCATTCGTGATTGCGCCTGAGCGAGACG
AAATACGCGATCGCTGTTAAAAGGACAATTACAAACAGGAATCGAATGCAACCGGCGCAGGAACACTGCC
AGCGCATCAACAATATTTTCACCTGAATCAGGATATTCTTCTAATACCTGGAATGCTGTTTTCCCGGGGA
TCGCAGTGGTGAGTAACCATGCATCATCAGGAGTACGGATAAAATGCTTGATGGTCGGAAGAGGCATAAA
TTCCGTCAGCCAGTTTAGTCTGACCATCTCATCTGTAACATCATTGGCAACGCTACCTTTGCCATGTTTC
AGAAACAACTCTGGCGCATCGGGCTTCCCATACAATCGATAGATTGTCGCACCTGATTGCCCGACATTAT
CGCGAGCCCATTTATACCCATATAAATCAGCATCCATGTTGGAATTTAATCGCGGCCTCGAGCAAGACGT
TTCCCGTTGAATATGGCTCATAACACCCCTTGTATTACTGTTTATGTAAGCAGACAGTTTTATTGTTCAT
GATGATATATTTTTATCTTGTGCAATGTAACATCAGAGATTTTGAGACACAACGTGGCTTTGTTGAATAA
ATCGAACTTTTGCTGAGTTGAAGGATCAGATCACGCATCTTCCCGACAACGCAGGCAGACCTCAGGGGGC
AACGCCCTCCACTATACGCCTGCGCCTTACCGGGTTTGGCTAGCAGAGCCGTGGCAGCGCAGAAACTCGG
TCATATCAGCAGCTGATAGGGGCTTCGAGAAGTAATAGCCCTGCCCCATATCGCAGCCTAGCTGCCGCAA
CCAGTAGAGCTGAGACTCTTCTTCAATGCCTTCGGCAACAACCTCCAAGCCAAAGCTATGGGCCAGCGCG
ATCGTGGCTTGGGCGACCTGGCGGTTATCCCCAGCCAAGTTGATTTGATGGATGAAGGAGCGATCGATTT
TGAGGGAATTAACCGGCAGCCTTTGCAAGTAGCTCAGCGAAGAATACCCTGTTCCAAAGTCATCGATGCT
CAGCTGGACTCCCATCGATTTCAGCTCATCGAGCAGCTTGAGCAACTGCTGGTCAATATCTTCAGCAACA
CTGGACTCAGTAATTTCTAGCATGAGATTCTGAGCGGATATTTCCGTTCTTTGCAGAATATCTTTGATCC
AGTCCTCAAAGTCTTCGTGACAAATCTGCTGGGCCGAGATATTGACGTGCAAGATGAAGTCGCCAGGAGT
AATCAAGTGATCCTGTTGCCAGAGGTGAATCTGCAGGCAGGCCTTTTCAAGAATAAAATTACCGAGACTG
AAAATTAGTTTCGATCGCTCAGCGAGGGTCACAAATTCCAAGGGGGGAATGTTGCCCAGCTCAGGATGAA
ACCAGCGGGCTAATGCTTCCGCCCCGACGAGAGCGCCGGTCTCAAGATCGACGATGGGCTGGTAGAAAAG
ATCAATATCTGCTTGCTTAATTGCCTCCCGTAGGGCTGTTTCTAGAGCAAGGTTCTTGAGGGAATTGGCA
GAGAGTTTAGCCGAGAAGATCTGAATGCCACGACTGAGGGGATTGCGTTTGGCAGCATACATTGCTGTAT
CCGCGCTGCGGAGCAACTCTTCAGCAGCATCGATCTGGGCAGAGACAAAACTGATGCCGATGCTGACACC
GATGTTAATGCGGTAGTTTATCACAGTTAAATTGCTAACGCAGTCAGGCACCGTGTATGAAATCTAACAA
TGCGCTCATCGTCATCCTCGGCACCGTCACCCTGGATGCTGTAGGCATAGGCTTGGTTATGCCGGTACTG
CCGGGCCTCTTGCGGGATATCGTCCATTCCGACAGCATCGCCAGTCACTATGGCGTGCTGCTAGCGCTAT
ATGCGTTGATGCAATTTCTATGCGCACCCGTTCTCGGAGCACTGTCCGACCGCTTTGGCCGCCGCCCAGT
CCTGCTCGCTTCGCTACTTGGAGCCACTATCGACTACGCGATCATGGCGACCACACCCGTCCTGTGGATC
CTCTACGCCGGACGCATCGTGGCCGGCATCACCGGCGCCACAGGTGCGGTTGCTGGCGCCTATATCGCCG
ACATCACCGATGGGGAAGATCGGGCTCGCCACTTCGGGCTCATGAGCGCTTGTTTCGGCGTGGGTATGGT
GGCAGGCCCCGTGGCCGGGGGACTGTTGGGCGCCATCTCCTTGCATGCACCATTCCTTGCGGCGGCGGTG
CTCAACGGCCTCAACCTACTACTGGGCTGCTTCCTAATGCAGGAGTCGCATAAGGGAGAGCGTCGACCGA
TGCCCTTGAGAGCCTTCAACCCAGTCAGCTCCTTCCGGTGGGCGCGGGGCATGACTATCGTCGCCGCACT
TATGACTGTCTTCTTTATCATGCAACTCGTAGGACAGGTGCCGGCAGCGCTCTGGGTCATTTTCGGCGAG
GACCGCTTTCGCTGGAGCGCGACGATGATCGGCCTGTCGCTTGCGGTATTCGGAATCTTGCACGCCCTCG
CTCAAGCCTTCGTCACTGGTCCCGCCACCAAACGTTTCGGCGAGAAGCAGGCCATTATCGCCGGCATGGC
GGCCGACGCGCTGGGCTACGTCTTGCTGGCGTTCGCGACGCGAGGCTGGATGGCCTTCCCCATTATGATT
CTTCTCGCTTCCGGCGGCATCGGGATGCCCGCGTTGCAGGCCATGCTGTCCAGGCAGGTAGATGACGACC
ATCAGGGACAGCTTCAAGGATCGCTCGCGGCTCTTACCAGCCTAACTTCGATCATTGGACCGCTGATCGT
CACGGCGATTTATGCCGCCTCGGCGAGCACATGGAACGGGTTGGCATGGATTGTAGGCGCCGCCCTATAC
CTTGTCTGCCTCCCCGCGTTGCGTCGCGGTGCATGGAGCCGGGCCACCTCGACCTGAATGGAAGCCGGCG
GCACCTCGCTAACGGATTCACCACTCCAAGAATTGGAGCCAATCAATTCTTGCGGAGAACTGTGAATGCG
CAAACCAACCCTTGGCAGAACATATCCATCGCGTCCGCCATCTCCAGCAGCCGCACGCGGCGCATCTCGG
GCAGCGTTGGGTCCTGGCCACGGGTGCGCATGATCGTGCTCCTGTCGTTGAGGACCCGGCTAGGCTGGCG
GGGTTGCCTTACTGGTTAGCAGAATGAATCACCGATACGCGAGCGAACGTGAAGCGACTGCTGCTGCAAA
ACGTCTGCGACCTGAGCAACAACATGAATGGTCTTCGGTTTCCGTGTTTCGTAAAGTCTGGAAACGCGGA
AGTCAGCGCCCTGCACCATTATGTTCCGGATCTGCATCGCAGGATGCTGCTGGCTACCCTGTGGAACACC
TACATCTGTATTAACGAAGCGCTGGCATTGACCCTGAGTGATTTTTCTCTGGTCCCGCCGCATCCATACC
GCCAGTTGTTTACCCTCACAACGTTCCAGTAACCGGGCATGTTCATCATCAGTAACCCGTATCGTGAGCA
TCCTCTCTCGTTTCATCGGTATCATTACCCCCATGAACAGAAATCCCCCTTACACGGAGGCATCAGTGAC
CAAACAGGAAAAAACCGCCCTTAACATGGCCCGCTTTATCAGAAGCCAGACATTAACGCTTCTGGAGAAA
CTCAACGAGCTGGACGCGGATGAACAGGCAGACATCTGTGAATCGCTTCACGACCACGCTGATGAGCTTT
ACCGCAGCTGCCTCGCGCGTTTCGGTGATGACGGTGAAAACCTCTGACACATGCAGCTCCCGGAGACGGT
CACAGCTTGTCTGTAAGCGGATGCCGGGAGCAGACAAGCCCGTCAGGGCGCGTCAGCGGGTGTTGGCGGG
TGTCGGGGCGCAGCCATGACCCAGTCACGTAGCGATAGCGGAGTGTATACTGGCTTAACTATGCGGCATC
AGAGCAGATTGTACTGAGAGTGCACCATATGCGGTGTGAAATACCGCACAGATGCGTAAGGAGAAAATAC
CGCATCAGGCGCTCTTCCGCTTCCTCGCTCACTGACTCGCTGCGCTCGGTCGTTCGGCTGCGGCGAGCGG
TATCAGCTCACTCAAAGGCGGTAATACGGTTATCCACAGAATCAGGGGATAACGCAGGAAAGAACATGTG
AGCAAAAGGCCAGCAAAAGGCCAGGAACCGTAAAAAGGCCGCGTTGCTGGCGTTTTTCCATAGGCTCCGC
CCCCCTGACGAGCATCACAAAAATCGACGCTCAAGTCAGAGGTGGCGAAACCCGACAGGACTATAAAGAT
ACCAGGCGTTTCCCCCTGGAAGCTCCCTCGTGCGCTCTCCTGTTCCGACCCTGCCGCTTACCGGATACCT
GTCCGCCTTTCTCCCTTCGGGAAGCGTGGCGCTTTCTCATAGCTCACGCTGTAGGTATCTCAGTTCGGTG
TAGGTCGTTCGCTCCAAGCTGGGCTGTGTGCACGAACCCCCCGTTCAGCCCGACCGCTGCGCCTTATCCG
GTAACTATCGTCTTGAGTCCAACCCGGTAAGACACGACTTATCGCCACTGGCAGCAGCCACTGGTAACAG
GATTAGCAGAGCGAGGTATGTAGGCGGTGCTACAGAGTTCTTGAAGTGGTGGCCTAACTACGGCTACACT
AGAAGGACAGTATTTGGTATCTGCGCTCTGCTGAAGCCAGTTACCTTCGGAAAAAGAGTTGGTAGCTCTT
GATCCGGCAAACAAACCACCGCTGGTAGCGGTGGTTTTTTTGTTTGCAAGCAGCAGATTACGCGCAGAAA
AAAAGGATCTCAAGAAGATCCTTTGATCTTTTCTACGGGGTCTGACGCTCAGTGGAACGAAAACTCACGT
TAAGGGATTTTGGTCATGAGATTATCAAAAAGGATCTTCACCTAGATCCTTTTAAATTAAAAATGAAGTT
TTAAATCAATCTAAAGTATATATGAGTAAACTTGGTCTGACAGTTACCAATGCTTAATCAGTGAGGCACC
TATCTCAGCGATCTGTCTATTTCGTTCATCCATAGTTGCCTGACTCCCCGTCGTGTAGATAACTACGATA
CGGGAGGGCTTACCATCTGGCCCCAGTGCTGCAATGATACCGCGAGACCCACGCTCACCGGCTCCAGATT
TATCAGCAATAAACCAGCCAGCCGGAAGGGCCGAGCGCAGAAGTGGTCCTGCAACTTTATCCGCCTCCAT
CCAGTCTATTAATTGTTGCCGGGAAGCTAGAGTAAGTAGTTCGCCAGTTAATAGTTTGCGCAACGTTGTT
GCCATTGCTGCAGGCATCGTGGTGTCACGCTCGTCGTTTGGTATGGCTTCATTCAGCTCCGGTTCCCAAC
GATCAAGGCGAGTTACATGATCCCCCATGTTGTGCAAAAAAGCGGTTAGCTCCTTCGGTCCTCCGATCGT
TGTCAGAAGTAAGTTGGCCGCAGTGTTATCACTCATGGTTATGGCAGCACTGCATAATTCTCTTACTGTC
ATGCCATCCGTAAGATGCTTTTCTGTGACTGGTGAGTACTCAACCAAGTCATTCTGAGAATAGTGTATGC
GGCGACCGAGTTGCTCTTGCCCGGCGTCAACACGGGATAATACCGCGCCACATAGCAGAACTTTAAAAGT
GCTCATCATTGGAAAACGTTCTTCGGGGCGAAAACTCTCAAGGATCTTACCGCTGTTGAGATCCAGTTCG
ATGTAACCCACTCGTGCACCCAACTGATCTTCAGCATCTTTTACTTTCACCAGCGTTTCTGGGTGAGCAA
AAACAGGAAGGCAAAATGCCGCAAAAAAGGGAATAAGGGCGACACGGAAATGTTGAATACTCATACTCTT
CCTTTTTCAATATTATTGAAGCATTTATCAGGGTTATTGTCTCATGAGCGGATACATATTTGAATGTATT
TAGAAAAATAAACAAATAGGGGTTCCGCG
