>Addgene plasmid #101841 | glgA- | depositor partial sequence | sequence record 192657 | glgA- sequence 3022 bps
CTTGGCTGATGCCTTGGTTGAGATTGGTTTTGACCTGATCCACTAGCTGATCAACCTCACGATCGCTGCG
GACATTACCCACAGCAACGACACGACCCAAAAACTGTTGGGTTGCCTGTGGAAATGCTGTCAAAAGTCGC
TGCAGCCGCCGCCGAATCAAGCGCAGATCCCGTTGGATGATTTGCTGGCGAGTCAGAGGGCGAGGCATAG
CAACGAGAGTTCAAGTCTGGGATCACCATAGCCTGTTGTTGGGTACGCCTCCCATCAGACCTATCAATGG
TCAAGATTCGCGACTGACAATTAGCATCTCAGCGCCAATCACCGGACTGCGAGCCAAGAGGCGATCGCGC
TCATCTACGATTTCGAGGCGGCGGAAGCCTAGTTCCCGCACCTGCTGAAAGACCTCTTGCGCCAGTTGAT
CCTGCTGACTAGCCGCAAGGCTGCCCCAGCCGTCACTCAAGCGCAGACGGAGGCGGCTACCGACAAAGTT
GGCCTCCACGCCCAAGATCAGCGCCTCACTATAGCGATCGCTAATCGCTGAGACTTCCGACTGGATCGCC
TCAATCAGGCGGGCATTGGGATCAATTTCCGTTGGCCGCGAGGGACGTGGCGGTTCCGGTGCTGGTTTTG
GTGCGGGGGGCGGCGTAACGGGAAGGGCTTTCGGCGGCGGCAATAAATCAGGAGCGGGCTGCGGTTCGAC
GGGCGTCACCACAGGTTCTGGCAGCCGCACTTGCAGTTTGGGCCAAGATAGCGGTTGTTGGCTCAGCCAG
ACTGCGATCGCGATCGCCAAGCCTGCGCCGACTAGACCCAGCCAGTCGCGCCCTTGCAAACGCCGATCGA
GTTCAGGACGATCGCTGCCGATCGCTGCTTCTGCAGCTTGCAGTGCCACCAGTTGTTGCCGACTCCAGCG
ATTGAGCCGCGACCAAACGGCCACCTGACTCGCGCGCCATGACCCTTGCAGCCGCTGCCAAAACCCCATA
AGTGATCGCCTCCTCCGACCCTGCCAGTGTTACAACCAATTAACCAATTCTGATTAGAAAAACTCATCGA
GCATCAAATGAAACTGCAATTTATTCATATCAGGATTATCAATACCATATTTTTGAAAAAGCCGTTTCTG
TAATGAAGGAGAAAACTCACCGAGGCAGTTCCATAGGATGGCAAGATCCTGGTATCGGTCTGCGATTCCG
ACTCGTCCAACATCAATACAACCTATTAATTTCCCCTCGTCAAAAATAAGGTTATCAAGTGAGAAATCAC
CATGAGTGACGACTGAATCCGGTGAGAATGGCAAAAGCTTATGCATTTCTTTCCAGACTTGTTCAACAGG
CCAGCCATTACGCTCGTCATCAAAATCACTCGCATCAACCAAACCGTTATTCATTCGTGATTGCGCCTGA
GCGAGACGAAATACGCGATCGCTGTTAAAAGGACAATTACAAACAGGAATCGAATGCAACCGGCGCAGGA
ACACTGCCAGCGCATCAACAATATTTTCACCTGAATCAGGATATTCTTCTAATACCTGGAATGCTGTTTT
CCCGGGGATCGCAGTGGTGAGTAACCATGCATCATCAGGAGTACGGATAAAATGCTTGATGGTCGGAAGA
GGCATAAATTCCGTCAGCCAGTTTAGTCTGACCATCTCATCTGTAACATCATTGGCAACGCTACCTTTGC
CATGTTTCAGAAACAACTCTGGCGCATCGGGCTTCCCATACAATCGATAGATTGTCGCACCTGATTGCCC
GACATTATCGCGAGCCCATTTATACCCATATAAATCAGCATCCATGTTGGAATTTAATCGCGGCCTCGAG
CAAGACGTTTCCCGTTGAATATGGCTCATAACACCCCTTGTATTACTGTTTATGTAAGCAGACAGTTTTA
TTGTTCATGATGATATATTTTTATCTTGTGCAATGTAACATCAGAGATTTTGAGACACAACGTGGCTTTG
TTGAATAAATCGAACTTTTGCTGAGTTGAAGGATCAGATCACGCATCTTCCCGACAACGCAGGCAGACCT
CAGGGGGCAACGCCCTCCACTATACGCCTGCGCCTTACCGGGTTTGGCTAGCAGAGCCGTGGCAGCGCAG
AAACTCGGTCATATCAGCAGCTGATAGGGGCTTCGAGAAGTAATAGCCCTGCCCCATATCGCAGCCTAGC
TGCCGCAACCAGTAGAGCTGAGACTCTTCTTCAATGCCTTCGGCAACAACCTCCAAGCCAAAGCTATGGG
CCAGCGCGATCGTGGCTTGGGCGACCTGGCGGTTATCCCCAGCCAAGTTGATTTGATGGATGAAGGAGCG
ATCGATTTTGAGGGAATTAACCGGCAGCCTTTGCAAGTAGCTCAGCGAAGAATACCCTGTTCCAAAGTCA
TCGATGCTCAGCTGGACTCCCATCGATTTCAGCTCATCGAGCAGCTTGAGCAACTGCTGGTCAATATCTT
CAGCAACACTGGACTCAGTAATTTCTAGCATGAGATTCTGAGCGGATATTTCCGTTCTTTGCAGAATATC
TTTGATCCAGTCCTCAAAGTCTTCGTGACAAATCTGCTGGGCCGAGATATTGACGTGCAAGATGAAGTCG
CCAGGAGTAATCAAGTGATCCTGTTGCCAGAGGTGAATCTGCAGGCAGGCCTTTTCAAGAATAAAATTAC
CGAGACTGAAAATTAGTTTCGATCGCTCAGCGAGGGTCACAAATTCCAAGGGGGGAATGTTGCCCAGCTC
AGGATGAAACCAGCGGGCTAATGCTTCCGCCCCGACGAGAGCGCCGGTCTCAAGATCGACGATGGGCTGG
TAGAAAAGATCAATATCTGCTTGCTTAATTGCCTCCCGTAGGGCTGTTTCTAGAGCAAGGTTCTTGAGGG
AATTGGCAGAGAGTTTAGCCGAGAAGATCTGAATGCCACGACTGAGGGGATTGCGTTTGGCAGCATACAT
TGCTGTATCCGCGCTGCGGAGCAACTCTTCAGCAGCATCGATCTGGGCAGAGACAAAACTGATGCCGATG
CTGACACCGATG
